Addgene plasmid #152667: pGBW-m4134302
Purpose: Mammalian expression plasmid for SARS-CoV-2 M (membrane)
Depositing lab: Ginkgo Bioworks & Benjie Chen. Depositing organization: Ginkgo Bioworks.
Backbone
  Vector backbone: pTwist_CMV_Hygro_6
  Backbone size w/o insert (bp): 6525
  Vector type: Mammalian Expression
  Selectable markers: Hygromycin
Growth in bacteria
  Bacterial resistance: Ampicillin, 100 μg/mL
  Growth temperature: 37°C
  Growth strain: DH5alpha
  Copy number: High Copy
Gene/Insert
  Gene/Insert name: SARS-CoV-2 M (membrane) (alt names: membrane glycoprotein; M protein)
  Species: Severe acute respiratory syndrome coronavirus 2
  Insert size (bp): 662
  Mutation: wt
  Entrez Gene: M (a.k.a. GU280_gp05)
  Promoter: CMV
  Tag / fusion protein: Cleavable TEV;S-tag (C terminal on backbone)
  Cloning method: Unknown
Resource information
  A portion of this plasmid was derived from a plasmid made by: GinkgoBioworks
Depositor comments: NCBI reference sequence: YP_009724393.1
How to cite: pGBW-m4134302 was a gift from Ginkgo Bioworks & Benjie Chen (Addgene plasmid # 152667 ; http://n2t.net/addgene:152667 ; RRID:Addgene_152667)
