[The description below was written by a language model from this plasmid's Addgene catalogue record and pLannotate feature annotations shown in this document.]
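Description:
pGBW-m4134302 is a mammalian expression plasmid built on the pTwist_CMV_Hygro_6 backbone that carries the wild-type membrane (M) glycoprotein coding sequence of SARS-CoV-2. The full sequence record is about 7.3 kb. It is maintained in E. coli as a high-copy plasmid through a ColE1/pUC-type origin and is selected with ampicillin via a complete β-lactamase (AmpR) gene. A short additional β-lactamase fragment is also annotated and appears to be a backbone remnant. For selection in mammalian cells, a separate cassette places the hygromycin B phosphotransferase gene under the human ubiquitin C promoter, followed by a synthetic polyadenylation signal.

The M open reading frame (roughly 660 bp) sits immediately downstream of the CMV immediate-early enhancer and promoter elements, with the plasmid's circular numbering placing the promoter at the end of the record and the insert at the start. An SV40 polyadenylation signal lies downstream of the insert, though the table lists it on the opposite strand. The catalogue entry states that the backbone supplies a C-terminal TEV-cleavable S-tag, which would allow detection or affinity capture of the protein and later removal of the tag. These tag elements are not individually annotated in the feature table. The expression unit is flanked by 5' and 3' β-globin insulator elements together with bacterial rrnG and T7 terminators and a synthetic poly(A) signal, an arrangement that typically shields the cassette from read-through transcription from neighbouring sequences.

M is a viral envelope component central to virion morphogenesis and assembly, so the plasmid suits transient or hygromycin-selected stable expression of M in mammalian cells for localisation, interaction or purification studies.
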