Features (pLannotate 1.2.2; 19 found; start..end, strand, type, name):
      5..670     +  CDS            VME1_SARS2: Experimental evidence at protein level: Swiss-Prot protein existence level 1. Component of the viral envelope that plays a central role in virus morphogenesis and assembly via its interactions with other viral proteins (By similarity). Regulates the localization of S protein at cis-Golgi, the place of virus budding (PubMed:33229438). May act by binding cytoplasmic c-terminus of S (PubMed:33229438). From Severe acute respiratory syndrome coronavirus 2 (2019-nCoV) (SARS-CoV-2).
    805..926     -  polyA_signal   SV40 poly(A) signal: SV40 polyadenylation signal
    949..1018    -  CDS            large T antigen (fragment): large T antigen from SV40 (simian virus 40)
   1041..1087    +  terminator     T7 terminator: transcription terminator for bacteriophage T7 RNA polymerase
   1117..1253    +  terminator     rrnG terminator: transcription terminator from the E. coli ribosomal RNA rrnG operon (Albrechtsen et al., 1991)
   1298..1369    +  misc_feature   3' β-globin insulator: insulator downstream of the human β-globin locus (Farrell et al., 2002)
   1595..2183    -  rep_origin     ori: high-copy-number ColE1/pMB1/pBR322/pUC origin of replication
   2355..2419    -  CDS            bla(M) (fragment): β-lactamase lacking the signal sequence; bla(M); allows cytosolic expression of β-lactamase
   2683..3892    +  promoter       UbC promoter: human ubiquitin C promoter
   3902..4923    +  CDS            HygR (fragment): hygromycin B phosphotransferase confers resistance to hygromycin
   4951..4999    +  polyA_signal   poly(A) signal: synthetic polyadenylation signal
   5265..6125    +  CDS            AmpR: β-lactamase; bla; confers resistance to ampicillin, carbenicillin, and related antibiotics
   6138..6274    +  terminator     rrnG terminator: transcription terminator from the E. coli ribosomal RNA rrnG operon (Albrechtsen et al., 1991)
   6419..6490    +  misc_feature   5' β-globin insulator: insulator upstream of the human β-globin locus (Farrell et al., 2002)
   6495..6541    -  terminator     T7 terminator: transcription terminator for bacteriophage T7 RNA polymerase
   6559..6607    -  polyA_signal   poly(A) signal: synthetic polyadenylation signal
   6688..6991    +  enhancer       CMV enhancer: human cytomegalovirus immediate early enhancer
   7064..7081    -  promoter       CMV promoter (fragment): human cytomegalovirus (CMV) immediate early promoter
   7144..7195    +  promoter       CMVd2 promoter: truncated human cytomegalovirus (CMV) immediate early promoter that yields moderately reduced expression relative to the full-length promoter
>Addgene plasmid #152667 | pGBW-m4134302 | depositor full sequence | sequence record 295679 | Full Sequence
CACCATGGCGGACAGCAACGGCACTATTACAGTCGAAGAGCTTAAGAAATTACTCGAGCAGTGGAATTTG
GTAATAGGATTCCTGTTTCTAACGTGGATCTGTCTGCTGCAATTCGCATATGCCAACCGGAATAGATTTC
TCTACATCATTAAGTTGATCTTCCTGTGGCTGCTTTGGCCTGTGACCTTGGCTTGCTTTGTTCTGGCCGC
CGTGTACCGCATAAACTGGATTACCGGTGGGATCGCTATCGCAATGGCGTGCCTCGTGGGCCTTATGTGG
CTGTCCTATTTTATAGCCTCATTCCGACTCTTTGCTCGTACTAGGAGTATGTGGTCTTTCAATCCCGAAA
CAAATATTTTACTAAACGTCCCGCTGCATGGGACCATTTTAACAAGACCATTGCTAGAGAGCGAGCTCGT
GATCGGCGCAGTTATACTGCGGGGACACCTCAGGATCGCCGGACACCATCTGGGTCGCTGTGATATTAAA
GACCTGCCCAAGGAAATAACAGTGGCTACCTCGCGTACTCTTTCATACTATAAACTGGGAGCCAGCCAGA
GAGTGGCCGGGGATTCTGGCTTCGCAGCATATAGTCGATACAGGATCGGGAACTACAAGCTGAATACGGA
CCACTCCTCCTCTAGTGATAATATTGCATTGCTCGTACAGGAAAACCTTTACTTTCAGTCGAAAGAAACC
GCGGCAGCTAAGTTCGAGAGGCAGCACATGGACAGTTAAGGATCCGCAGGCCTCTGCTAGCTTGACTGAC
TGAGATACAGCGTACCTTCAGCTCACAGACATGATAAGATACATTGATGAGTTTGGACAAACCACAACTA
GAATGCAGTGAAAAAAATGCTTTATTTGTGAAATTTGTGATGCTATTGCTTTATTTGTAACCATTATAAG
CTGCAATAAACAAGTTAACAACAACAATTGCATTCATTTTATGTTTCAGGTTCAGGGGGAGGTGTGGGAG
GTTTTTTAAAGCAAGTAAAACCTCTACAAATGTGGTATTGGCCCATCTCTATCGGTATCGTAGCATAACC
CCTTGGGGCCTCTAAACGGGTCTTGAGGGGTTTTTTGTGCCCCTCGGGCCGGATTGCTATCTACCGGCAT
TGGCGCAGAAAAAAATGCCTGATGCGACGCTGCGCGTCTTATACTCCCACATATGCCAGATTCAGCAACG
GATACGGCTTCCCCAACTTGCCCACTTCCATACGTGTCCTCCTTACCAGAAATTTATCCTTAAGGTCGTC
AGCTATCCTGCAGGCGATCTCTCGATTTCGATCAAGACATTCCTTTAATGGTCTTTTCTGGACACCACTA
GGGGTCAGAAGTAGTTCATCAAACTTTCTTCCCTCCCTAATCTCATTGGTTACCTTGGGCTATCGAAACT
TAATTAACCAGTCAAGTCAGCTACTTGGCGAGATCGACTTGTCTGGGTTTCGACTACGCTCAGAATTGCG
TCAGTCAAGTTCGATCTGGTCCTTGCTATTGCACCCGTTCTCCGATTACGAGTTTCATTTAAATCATGTG
AGCAAAAGGCCAGCAAAAGGCCAGGAACCGTAAAAAGGCCGCGTTGCTGGCGTTTTTCCATAGGCTCCGC
CCCCCTGACGAGCATCACAAAAATCGACGCTCAAGTCAGAGGTGGCGAAACCCGACAGGACTATAAAGAT
ACCAGGCGTTTCCCCCTGGAAGCTCCCTCGTGCGCTCTCCTGTTCCGACCCTGCCGCTTACCGGATACCT
GTCCGCCTTTCTCCCTTCGGGAAGCGTGGCGCTTTCTCATAGCTCACGCTGTAGGTATCTCAGTTCGGTG
TAGGTCGTTCGCTCCAAGCTGGGCTGTGTGCACGAACCCCCCGTTCAGCCCGACCGCTGCGCCTTATCCG
GTAACTATCGTCTTGAGTCCAACCCGGTAAGACACGACTTATCGCCACTGGCAGCAGCCACTGGTAACAG
GATTAGCAGAGCGAGGTATGTAGGCGGTGCTACAGAGTTCTTGAAGTGGTGGCCTAACTACGGCTACACT
AGAAGAACAGTATTTGGTATCTGCGCTCTGCTGAAGCCAGTTACCTTCGGAAAAAGAGTTGGTAGCTCTT
GATCCGGCAAACAAACCACCGCTGGTAGCGGTGGTTTTTTTGTTTGCAAGCAGCAGATTACGCGCAGAAA
AAAAGGATCTCAAGAAGATCCTTTGATCTTTTCTACGGGGTCTGACGCTCAGTGGAACGAAAACTCACGT
TAAGGGATTTTGGTCATGAGATTATCAAAAAGGATCTTCACCTAGATCCTTTTAAATTAAAAATGAAGTT
TTAAATCAATCTAAAGTATATATGAGTAAACTTGGTCTGACAGTTACCAATGCTTAATCAGTGAGGCACC
TATCTCAGCGATCTGTCTATTTCGTTCATCCATAGTTGCATTTAAATTTCCGAACTCTCCAAGGCCCTCG
TCGGAAAATCTTCAAACCTTTCGTCCGATCCATCTTGCAGGCTACCTCTCGAACGAACTATCGCAAGTCT
CTTGGCCGGCCTTGCGCCTTGGCTATTGCTTGGCAGCGCCTATCGCCAGGTATTACTCCAATCCCGAATA
TCCGAGATCGGGATCACCCGAGAGAAGTTCAACCTACATCCTCAATCCCGATCTATCCGAGATCCGAGGA
ATATCGAAATCGGGGCGCGCCTGGCCTCCGCGCCGGGTTTTGGCGCCTCCCGCGGGCGCCCCCCTCGTCA
CGGCGAGCGCTGCCACGTCAGACGAAGGGCGCAGGAGCGTCCTGATCCTTCCGCCCGGACGCTCAGGACA
GCGGCCCGCTGCTCATAAGACTCGGCCTTAGAACCCCAGTATCAGCAGAAGGACATTTTAGGACGGGACT
TGGGTGACTCTAGGGCACTGGTTTTCTTTCCAGAGAGCGGAACAGGCGAGGAAAAGTAGTCCCTTCTCGG
CGATTCTGCGGAGGGATCTCCGTGGGGCGGTGAACGCCGATGATTATATAAGGACGCGCCGGGTGTGGCA
CAGCTAGTTCCGTCGCAGCCGGGATTTGGGTCGCGGTTCTTGTTTGTGGATCGCTGTGATCGTCACTTGG
TGAGTAGCGGGCTGCTGGGCTGGCCGGGGCTTTCGTGGCCGCCGGGCCGCTCGGTGGGACGGAAGCGTGT
GGAGAGACCGCCAAGGGCTGTAGTCTGGGTCCGCGAGCAAGGTTGCCCTGAACTGGGGGTTGGGGGGAGC
GCAGCAAAATGGCGGCTGTTCCCGAGTCTTGAATGGAAGACGCTTGTGAGGCGGGCTGTGAGGTCGTTGA
AACAAGGTGGGGGGCATGGTGGGCGGCAAGAACCCAAGGTCTTGAGCCCTTCGCTAATGCGGGAAAGCTC
TTATTCGGGTGAGATGGGCTGGGCACCATCTGGGGACCCTGACGTGAAGTTTGTCACTGACTGGAGAACT
CGGTTTGTCGTCTGTTGCGGGGGCGGCAGTTATGGCGGTGCCGTTGGGCAGTGCACCCGTACCTTTGGGA
GCGCGCGCCCTCGTCGTGTCGTGACGTCACCCGTTCTGTTGGCTTATAATGCAGGGTGGGGCCACCTGCC
GGTAGGTGTGCGGTAGGCTTTTCTCCGTCGCAGGACGCAGGGTTCGGGCCTAGGGTAGGCTCTCCTGAAT
CGACAGGCGCCGGACCTCTGGTGAGGGGAGGGATAAGTGAGGCGTCAGTTTCTTTGGTCGGTTTTATGTA
CCTATCTTCTTAAGTAGCTGAAGCTCCGGTTTTGAACTATGCGCTCGGGGTTGGCGAGTGTGTTTTGTGA
AGTTTTTTAGGCACCTTTTGAAATGTAATCATTTGGGTCAATATGTAATTTTCAGTGTTAGACTTGTAAA
TTGTCCGCTAAATTCTGGCCGTTTTTGGCTTTTTTGTTAGACAACATGGGTAAAAAGCCTGAACTCACCG
CGACGTCTGTCGAGAAGTTTCTGATCGAAAAGTTCGACAGCGTCTCCGACCTGATGCAGCTCTCGGAGGG
CGAAGAATCTCGTGCTTTCAGCTTCGATGTAGGAGGGCGTGGATATGTCCTGCGGGTAAATAGCTGCGCC
GATGGTTTCTACAAAGATCGTTATGTTTATCGGCACTTTGCATCCGCCGCGCTCCCGATTCCGGAAGTGC
TTGACATTGGGGAGTTCAGCGAGAGCCTGACCTATTGCATCTCCCGCCGTGCACAGGGTGTCACGTTGCA
AGACCTGCCTGAAACCGAACTGCCCGCTGTTCTGCAGCCGGTCGCGGAGGCAATGGATGCCATCGCTGCC
GCCGATCTTAGCCAGACGAGCGGGTTCGGCCCATTCGGACCGCAAGGAATCGGTCAATACACTACATGGC
GTGATTTCATATGCGCGATTGCTGATCCCCATGTGTATCACTGGCAAACTGTGATGGACGACACCGTCAG
TGCGTCCGTCGCGCAGGCTCTCGATGAGCTGATGCTTTGGGCCGAGGACTGCCCCGAAGTCCGGCACCTC
GTGCACGCGGATTTCGGCTCCAACAATGTCCTGACGGACAATGGCCGCATAACAGCGGTCATTGACTGGA
GCGAGGCGATGTTCGGGGATTCCCAATACGAGGTCGCCAACATCTTCTTCTGGAGGCCGTGGTTGGCTTG
TATGGAGCAGCAGACGCGCTACTTCGAGCGGAGGCATCCGGAGCTTGCAGGATCGCCCCGGCTCCGGGCG
TATATGCTCCGCATTGGTCTTGACCAACTCTATCAGAGCTTGGTTGACGGCAATTTCGATGATGCAGCTT
GGGCGCAGGGTCGATGCGACGCAATCGTCCGATCCGGAGCCGGGACTGTCGGGCGTACACAAATCGCCCG
CAGAAGCGCCGCCGTCTGGACCGATGGCTGTGTAGAAGTACTCGCCGATAGTGGAAACCGACGCCCCAGC
ACTCGTCCGAGGGCAAAGGAATAAGCTAGTATGTAAGCCTAGTCTTAGATAATAAAATCGCTATCCATCG
AAGATGGATGTGTGTTGGTTTTTTGTGTGTGTAACGCTAGGCGCGCCTGGTGTACCGAGAACGATCCTCT
CAGTGCGAGTCTCGACGATCCATATCGTTGCTTGGCAGTCAGCCAGTCGGAATCCAGCTTGGGACCCAGG
AAGTCCAATCGTCAGATATTGTACTCAAGCCTGGTCACGGCAGCGTACCGATCTGTTTAAACCTAGATAT
TGATAGTCTGATCGGTCAACGTATAATCGAGTCCTAGCTTTTGCAAACATCTATCAAGAGACAGGATCAG
CAGGAGGCTTTCGCATGAGTATTCAACATTTCCGTGTCGCCCTTATTCCCTTTTTTGCGGCATTTTGCCT
TCCTGTTTTTGCTCACCCAGAAACGCTGGTGAAAGTAAAAGATGCTGAAGATCAGTTGGGTGCGCGAGTG
GGTTACATCGAACTGGATCTCAACAGCGGTAAGATCCTTGAGAGTTTTCGCCCCGAAGAACGCTTTCCAA
TGATGAGCACTTTTAAAGTTCTGCTATGTGGCGCGGTATTATCCCGTATTGACGCCGGGCAAGAGCAACT
CGGTCGCCGCATACACTATTCTCAGAATGACTTGGTTGAGTATTCACCAGTCACAGAAAAGCATCTTACG
GATGGCATGACAGTAAGAGAATTATGCAGTGCTGCCATAACCATGAGTGATAACACTGCGGCCAACTTAC
TTCTGACAACGATTGGAGGACCGAAGGAGCTAACCGCTTTTTTGCACAACATGGGGGATCATGTAACTCG
CCTTGATCGTTGGGAACCGGAGCTGAATGAAGCCATACCAAACGACGAGCGTGACACCACGATGCCTGTA
GCAATGGCAACAACCTTGCGTAAACTATTAACTGGCGAACTACTTACTCTAGCTTCCCGGCAACAGTTGA
TAGACTGGATGGAGGCGGATAAAGTTGCAGGACCACTTCTGCGCTCGGCCCTTCCGGCTGGCTGGTTTAT
TGCTGATAAATCTGGAGCCGGTGAGCGTGGGTCTCGCGGTATCATTGCAGCACTGGGGCCAGATGGTAAG
CCCTCCCGTATCGTAGTTATCTACACGACGGGGAGTCAGGCAACTATGGATGAACGAAATAGACAGATCG
CTGAGATAGGTGCCTCACTGATTAAGCATTGGTAACCGATTCTAGGTGCATTGGCGCAGAAAAAAATGCC
TGATGCGACGCTGCGCGTCTTATACTCCCACATATGCCAGATTCAGCAACGGATACGGCTTCCCCAACTT
GCCCACTTCCATACGTGTCCTCCTTACCAGAAATTTATCCTTAAGATCGTTTAAACTCGACTCTGGCTCT
ATCGAATCTCCGTCGTTTCGAGCTTACGCGAACAGCCGTGGCGCTCATTTGCTCGTCGGGCATCGAATCT
CGTCAGCTATCGTCAGCTTACCTTTTTGGCAGCGATCGCGGCTCCCGACATCTTGGACCATTAGCTCCAC
AGGTATCTTCTTCCCTCTAGTGGTCATAACAGCAGCTTCAGCTACCTCTCAATTCAAAAAACCCCTCAAG
ACCCGTTTAGAGGCCCCAAGGGGTTATGCTATCAATCGTTGCGTTACACACACAAAAAACCAACACACAT
CCATCTTCGATGGATAGCGATTTTATTATCTAACTGCTGATCGAGTGTAGCCAGATCTAGTAATCAATTA
CGGGGTCATTAGTTCATAGCCCATATATGGAGTTCCGCGTTACATAACTTACGGTAAATGGCCCGCCTGG
CTGACCGCCCAACGACCCCCGCCCATTGACGTCAATAATGACGTATGTTCCCATAGTAACGCCAATAGGG
ACTTTCCATTGACGTCAATGGGTGGAGTATTTACGGTAAACTGCCCACTTGGCAGTACATCAAGTGTATC
ATATGCCAAGTACGCCCCCTATTGACGTCAATGACGGTAAATGGCCCGCCTGGCATTATGCCCAGTACAT
GACCTTATGGGACTTTCCTACTTGGCAGTACATCTACGTATTAGTCATCGCTATTACCATGCTGATGCGG
TTTTGGCAGTACATCAATGGGCGTGGATAGCGGTTTGACTCACGGGGATTTCCAAGTCTCCACCCCATTG
ACGTCAATGGGAGTTTGTTTTGGCACCAAAATCAACGGGACTTTCCAAAATGTCGTAACAACTCCGCCCC
ATTGACGCAAATGGGCGGTAGGCGTGTACGGTGGGAGGTCTATATAAGCAGAGCTGGTTTAGTGAACCGT
CAGATCAGATCTTTGTCGATCCTACCATCCACTCGACACACCCGCCAGCGGCCGC
